>Addgene plasmid #20648 | pWZL Neo Myr Flag TBK1 | addgene full sequence | sequence record 178596 | Addgene NGS Result
TTGGCTATTGGCCATTGCATACGTTGTATCTATATCATAATATGTACATTTATATTGGCTCATGTCCAAT
ATGACCGCCATGTTGGCATTGATTATTGACTAGTTATTAATAGTAATCAATTACGGGGTCATTAGTTCAT
AGCCCATATATGGAGTTCCGCGTTACATAACTTACGGTAAATGGCCCGCCTGGCTGACCGCCCAACGACC
CCCGCCCATTGACGTCAATAATGACGTATGTTCCCATAGTAACGCCAATAGGGACTTTCCATTGACGTCA
ATGGGTGGAGTATTTACGGTAAACTGCCCACTTGGCAGTACATCAAGTGTATCATATGCCAAGTCCGCCC
CCTATTGACGTCAATGACGGTAAATGGCCCGCCTGGCATTATGCCCAGTACATGACCTTACGGGACTTTC
CTACTTGGCAGTACATCTACGTATTAGTCATCGCTATTACCATGGTGATGCGGTTTTGGCAGTACACCAA
TGGGCGTGGATAGCGGTTTGACTCACGGGGATTTCCAAGTCTCCACCCCATTGACGTCAATGGGAGTTTG
TTTTGGCACCAAAATCAACGGGACTTTCCAAAATGTCGTAATAACCCCGCCCCGTTGACGCAAATGGGCG
GTAGGCGTGTACGGTGGGAGGTCTATATAAGCAGAGCTGGTTTAGTGAACCGCGCCAGTCCTCCGATTGA
CTGAGTCGCCCGGGTACCCGTGTATCCAATAAACCCTCTTGCAGTTGCATCCGACTTGTGGTCTCGCTGT
TCCTTGGGAGGGTCTCCTCTGAGTGATTGACTACCCGTCAGCGGGGGTCTTTCATTTGGGGGCTCGTCCG
GGATCGGGAGACCCCTGCCCAGGGACCACCGACCCACCACCGGGAGGCAAGCTGGCCAGCAACTTATCTG
TGTCTGTCCGATTGTCTAGTGTCTATGACTGATTTTATGCGCCTGCGTCGGTACTAGTTAGCTAACTAGC
TCTGTATCTGGCGGACCCGTGGTGGAACTGACGAGTTCTGAACACCCGGCCGCAACCCTGGGAGACGTCC
CAGGGACTTTGGGGGCCGTTTTTGTGGCCCGACCTGAGGAAGGGAGTCGATGTGGAATCCGACCCCGTCA
GGATATGTGGTTCTGGTAGGAGACGAGAACCTAAAACAGTTCCCGCCTCCGTCTGAATTTTTGCTTTCGG
TTTGGAACCGAAGCCGCGCGTCTTGTCTGCTGCAGCGCTGCAGCATCGTTCTGTGTTGTCTCTGTCTGAC
TGTGTTTCTGTATTTGTCTGAAAATTAGGGCCAGACTGTTACCACTCCCTTAAGTTTGACCTTAGGTCAC
TGGAAAGATGTCGAGCGGATCGCTCACAACCAGTCGGTAGATGTCAAGAAGAGACGTTGGGTTACCTTCT
GCTCTGCAGAATGGCCAACCTTTAACGTCGGATGGCCGCGAGACGGCACCTTTAACCGAGACCTCATCAC
CCAGGTTAAGATCAAGGTCTTTTCACCTGGCCCGCATGGACACCCAGACCAGGTCCCCTACATCGTGACC
TGGGAAGCCTTGGCTTTTGACCCCCCTCCCTGGGTCAAGCCCTTTGTACACCCTAAGCCTCCGCCTCCTC
TTCCTCCATCCGCCCCGTCTCTCCCCCTTGAACCTCCTCGTTCGACCCCGCCTCGATCCTCCCTTTATCC
AGCCCTCACTCCTTCTCTAGGCGCCGGCCGGATCCAGAATTCGCCACCATGGGGTCTTCAAAATCTAAAC
CAAAGGACCCCAGCCAGCGCCGGCGCAGGATCCGAGGTTACCTTGACTACAAAGACGATGACGACAAGCA
ATTGACAAGTTTGTACAAAAAAGTTGGCATGCAGAGCACTTCTAATCATCTGTGGCTTTTATCTGATATT
TTAGGCCAAGGAGCTACTGCAAATGTCTTTCGTGGAAGACATAAGAAAACTGGTGATTTATTTGCTATCA
AAGTATTTAATAACATAAGCTTCCTTCGTCCAGTGGATGTTCAAATGAGAGAATTTGAAGTGTTGAAAAA
ACTCAATCACAAAAATATTGTCAAATTATTTGCTATTGAAGAGGAGACAACAACAAGACATAAAGTACTT
ATTATGGAATTTTGTCCATGTGGGAGTTTATACACTGTTTTAGAAGAACCTTCTAATGCCTATGGACTAC
CAGAATCTGAATTCTTAATTGTTTTGCGAGATGTGGTGGGTGGAATGAATCATCTACGAGAGAATGGTAT
AGTGCACCGTGATATCAAGCCAGGAAATATCATGCGTGTTATAGGGGAAGATGGACAGTCTGTGTACAAA
CTCACAGATTTTGGTGCAGCTAGAGAATTAGAAGATGATGAGCAGTTTGTTTCTCTGTATGGCACAGAAG
AATATTTGCACCCTGATATGTATGAGAGAGCAGTGCTAAGAAAAGATCATCAGAAGAAATATGGAGCAAC
AGTTGATCTTTGGAGCATTGGGGTAACATTTTACCATGCAGCTACTGGATCACTGCCATTTAGACCCTTT
GAAGGGCCTCGTAGGAATAAAGAAGTGATGTATAAAATAATTACAGGAAAGCCTTCTGGTGCAATATCTG
GAGTACAGAAAGCAGAAAATGGACCAATTGACTGGAGTGGAGACATGCCTGTTTCTTGCAGTCTTTCTCG
GGGTCTTCAGGTTCTACTTACCCCTGTTCTTGCAAACATCCTTGAAGCAGATCAGGAAAAGTGTTGGGGT
TTTGACCAGTTTTTTGCAGAAACTAGTGATATACTTCACCGAATGGTAATTCATGTTTTTTCGCTACAAC
AAATGACAGCTCATAAGATTTATATACATAGCTATAATACTGCTACTATATTTCATGAACTGGTATATAA
ACAAACCAAAATTATTTCTTCAAATCAAGAACTTATCTACGAAGGGCGACGCTTAGTCTTAGAACCTGGA
AGGCTGGCACAACATTTCCCTAAAACTACTGAGGAAAACCCTATATTTGTAGTAAGCCGGGAACCTCTGG
ATACCATAGGATTAATATATGAAAAAATTTCCCTCCCTAAAGTACATCCACGTTATGATTTAGACGGGGA
TGCTAGCATGGCTAAGGCAATAACAGGGGTTGTGTGTTATGCCTGCAGAATTGCCAGTACCTTACTGCTT
TATCAGGAATTAATGCGAAAGGGGATACGATGGCTGATTGAATTAATTAAAGATGATTACAATGAAACTG
TTCACAAAAAGACAGAAGTTGTGATCACATTGGATTTCTGTATCAGAAACATTGAAAAAACTGTGAAAGT
ATATGAAAAGTTGATGAAGATCAACCTGGAAGCGGCAGAGTTAGGTGAAATTTCAGACATACACACCAAA
TTGTTGAGACTTTCCAGTTCTCAGGGAACAATAGAAACCAGTCTTCAGGATATCGACAGCAGATTATCTC
CAGGTGGATCACTGGCAGACGCATGGGCACATCAAGAAGGCACTCATCCGAAAGACAGAAATGTAGAAAA
ACTACAAGTCCTGTTAAATTGCATGACAGAGATTTACTATCAGTTCAAAAAAGACCAAGCAGAACGTAGA
TTAGCTTATAATGAAGAACAAATCCACAAATTTGATAAGCAAAAACTGTATTACCATGCCACAAAAGCTA
TGACGCACTTTACAGATGAATGTGTTAAAAAGTATGAGGCATTTTTGAATAAGTCAGAAGAATGGATAAG
AAAGATGCTTCATCTTAGGAAACAGTTATTATCGCTGACTAATCAGTGTTTTGATATTGAAGAAGAAGTA
TCAAAATATCAAGAATATACTAATGAGTTACAAGAAACTCTGCCTCAGAAAATGTTTACAGCTTCCAGTG
GAATCAAACATACCATGACCCCAATTTATCCAAGTTCTAACACATTAGTAGAAATGACTCTTGGTATGAA
GAAATTAAAGGAAGAGATGGAAGGGGTGGTTAAAGAACTTGCTGAAAATAACCACATTTTAGAAAGGTTT
GGCTCTTTAACCATGGATGGTGGCCTTCGCAACGTTGACTGTCTTTACCCAACTTTCTTGTACAAAGTGG
TTTGATCTAGTCGACCAATTCCGGTTATTTTCCACCATATTGCCGTCTTTTGGCAATGTGAGGGCCCGGA
AACCTGGCCCTGTCTTCTTGACGAGCATTCCTAGGGGTCTTTCCCCTCTCGCCAAAGGAATGCAAGGTCT
GTTGAATGTCGTGAAGGAAGCAGTTCCTCTGGAAGCTTCTTGAAGACAAACAACGTCTGTAGCGACCCTT
TGCAGGCAGCGGAACCCCCCACCTGGCGACAGGTGCCTCTGCGGCCAAAAGCCACGTGTATAAGATACAC
CTGCAAAGGCGGCACAACCCCAGTGCCACGTTGTGAGTTGGATAGTTGTGGAAAGAGTCAAATGGCTCTC
CTCAAGCGTATTCAACAAGGGGCTGAAGGATGCCCAGAAGGTACCCCATTGTATGGGATCTGATCTGGGG
CCTCGGTGCACATGCTTTACATGTGTTTAGTCGAGGTTAAAAAACGTCTAGGCCCCCCGAACCACGGGGA
CGTGGTTTTCCTTTGAAAAACACGATGATAATACCATGATTGAACAAGATGGATTGCACGCAGGTTCTCC
GGCCGCTTGGGTGGAGAGGCTATTCGGCTATGACTGGGCACAACAGACAATCGGCTGCTCTGATGCCGCC
GTGTTCCGGCTGTCAGCGCAGGGGCGCCCGGTTCTTTTTGTCAAGACCGACCTGTCCGGTGCCCTGAATG
AACTGCAGGACGAGGCAGCGCGGCTATCGTGGCTGGCCACGACGGGCGTTCCTTGCGCAGCTGTGCTCGA
CGTTGTCACTGAAGCGGGAAGGGACTGGCTGCTATTGGGCGAAGTGCCGGGGCAGGATCTCCTGTCATCT
CACCTTGCTCCTGCCGAGAAAGTATCCATCATGGCTGATGCAATGCGGCGGCTGCATACGCTTGATCCGG
CTACCTGCCCATTCGACCACCAAGCGAAACATCGCATCGAGCGAGCACGTACTCGGATGGAAGCCGGTCT
TGTCGATCAGGATGATCTGGACGAAGAGCATCAGGGGCTCGCGCCAGCCGAACTGTTCGCCAGGCTCAAG
GCGCGCATGCCCGACGGCGAGGATCTCGTCGTGACCCATGGCGATGCCTGCTTGCCGAATATCATGGTGG
AAAATGGCCGCTTTTCTGGATTCATCGACTGTGGCCGGCTGGGTGTGGCGGACCGCTATCAGGACATAGC
GTTGGCTACCCGTGATATTGCTGAAGAGCTTGGCGGCGAATGGGCTGACCGCTTCCTCGTGCTTTACGGT
ATCGCCGCTCCCGATTCGCAGCGCATCGCCTTCTATCGCCTTCTTGACGAGTTCTTCTGAGCGGGACTCT
GGGGTTCGCATCGATAAAATAAAAGATTTTATTTAGTCTCCAGAAAAAGGGGGGAATGAAAGACCCCACC
TGTAGGTTTGGCAAGCTAGCTTAAGTAACGCCATTTTGCAAGGCATGGAAAAATACATAACTGAGAATAG
AGAAGTTCAGATCAAGGTCAGGAACAGATGGAACAGCTGAATATGGGCCAAACAGGATATCTGTGGTAAG
CAGTTCCTGCCCCGGCTCAGGGCCAAGAACAGATGGAACAGCTGAATATGGGCCAAACAGGATATCTGTG
GTAAGCAGTTCCTGCCCCGGCTCAGGGCCAAGAACAGATGGTCCCCAGATGCGGTCCAGCCCTCAGCAGT
TTCTAGAGAACCATCAGATGTTTCCAGGGTGCCCCAAGGACCTGAAATGACCCTGTGCCTTATTTGAACT
AACCAATCAGTTCGCTTCTCGCTTCTGTTCGCGCGCTTCTGCTCCCCGAGCTCAATAAAAGAGCCCACAA
CCCCTCACTCGGGGCGCCAGTCCTCCGATTGACTGAGTCGCCCGGGTACCCGTGTATCCAATAAACCCTC
TTGCAGTTGCATCCGACTTGTGGTCTCGCTGTTCCTTGGGAGGGTCTCCTCTGAGTGATTGACTACCCGT
CAGCGGGGGTCTTTCACAGGCCAGTGGGGCCGCACTTTTCGGGGAAATGTGCGCGGAACCCCTATTTGTT
TATTTTTCTAAATACATTCAAATATGTATCCGCTCATGAGACAATAACCCTGATAAATGCTTCAATAATA
TTGAAAAAGGAAGAGTATGAGTATTCAACATTTCCGTGTCGCCCTTATTCCCTTTTTTGCGGCATTTTGC
CTTCCTGTTTTTGCTCACCCAGAAACGCTGGTGAAAGTAAAAGATGCTGAAGATCAGTTGGGTGCACGAG
TGGGTTACATCGAACTGGATCTCAACAGCGGTAAGATCCTTGAGAGTTTTCGCCCCGAAGAACGTTTTCC
AATGATGAGCACTTTTAAAGTTCTGCTATGTGGCGCGGTATTATCCCGTATTGACGCCGGGCAAGAGCAA
CTCGGTCGCCGCATACACTATTCTCAGAATGACTTGGTTGAGTACTCACCAGTCACAGAAAAGCATCTTA
CGGATGGCATGACAGTAAGAGAATTATGCAGTGCTGCCATAACCATGAGTGATAACACTGCGGCCAACTT
ACTTCTGACAACGATCGGAGGACCGAAGGAGCTAACCGCTTTTTTGCACAACATGGGGGATCATGTAACT
CGCCTTGATCGTTGGGAACCGGAGCTGAATGAAGCCATACCAAACGACGAGCGTGACACCACGATGCCTG
TAGCAATGGCAACAACGTTGCGCAAACTATTAACTGGCGAACTACTTACTCTAGCTTCCCGGCAACAATT
AATAGACTGGATGGAGGCGGATAAAGTTGCAGGACCACTTCTGCGCTCGGCCCTTCCGGCTGGCTGGTTT
ATTGCTGATAAATCTGGAGCCGGTGAGCGTGGGTCTCGCGGTATCATTGCAGCACTGGGGCCAGATGGTA
AGCCCTCCCGTATCGTAGTTATCTACACGACGGGGAGTCAGGCAACTATGGATGAACGAAATAGACAGAT
CGCTGAGATAGGTGCCTCACTGATTAAGCATTGGTAACTGTCAGACCAAGTTTACTCATATATACTTTAG
ATTGATTTGCGGCCGCGAAAAGGACAAGCAGCGAAAATTCACGCCCCCTTGGGAGGTGGCGGCATATGCA
AAGGATAGCACTCCCACTCTACTACTGGGTATCATATGCTGACTGTATATGCATGAGGATAGCATATGCT
ACCCGGATACAGATTAGGATAGCATATACTACCCAGATATAGATTAGGATAGCATATGCTACCCAGATAT
AGATTAGGATAGCCTATGCTACCCAGATATAAATTAGGATAGCATATACTACCCAGATATAGATTAGGAT
AGCATATGCTACCCAGATATAGATTAGGATAGCCTATGCTACCCAGATATAGATTAGGATAGCATATGCT
ATCCAGATATTTGGGTAGTATATGCTACCCATGGCAACATTAGCCCACCGTGCTCTCAGCGACCTCGTGA
ATATGAGGACCAACAACCCTGTGCTTGGCGCTCAGGCGCAAGTGTGTGTAATTTGTCCTCCAGATCGCAG
CAATCGCGCCCCTATCTTGGCCCGCCCACCTACTTATGCAGGTATTCCCCGGGGTGCCATTAGTGGTTTT
GTGGGCAAGTGGTTTGACCGCAGTGGTTAGCGGGGTTACAATCAGCCAAGTTATTACACCCTTATTTTAC
AGTCCAAAACCGCAGGGCGGCGTGTGGGGGCTGACGCGTGCCCCCACTCCACAATTTCAAAAAAAAGAGT
GGCCACTTGTCTTTGTTTATGGGCCCCATTGGCGTGGAGCCCCGTTTAATTTTCGGGGGTGTTAGAGACA
ACCAGTGGAGTCCGCTGCTGTCGGCGTCCACTCTCTTTCCCCTTGTTACAAATAGAGTGTAACAACATGG
TTCACCTGTCTTGGTCCCTGCCTGGGACACATCTTAATAACCCCAGTATCATATTGCACTAGGATTATGT
GTTGCCCATAGCCATAAATTCGTGTGAGATGGACATCCAGTCTTTACGGCTTGTCCCCACCCCATGGATT
TCTATTGTTAAAGATATTCAGAATGTTTCATTCCTACACTAGTATTTATTGCCCAAGGGGTTTGTGAGGG
TTATATTGGTGTCATAGCACAATGCCACCACTGAACCCCCCGTCCAAATTTTATTCTGGGGGCGTCACCT
GAAACCTTGTTTTCGAGCACCTCACATACACCTTACTGTTCACAACTCAGCAGTTATTCTATTAGCTAAA
CGAAGGAGAATGAAGAAGCAGGCGAAGATTCAGGAGAGTTCACTGCCCGCTCCTTGATCTTCAGCCACTG
CCCTTGTGACTAAAATGGTTCACTACCCTCGTGGAATCCTGACCCCATGTAAATAAAACCGTGACAGCTC
ATGGGGTGGGAGATATCGCTGTTCCTTAGGACCCTTTTACTAACCCTAATTCGATAGCATATGCTTCCCG
TTGGGTAACATATGCTATTGAATTAGGGTTAGTCTGGATAGTATATACTACTACCCGGGAAGCATATGCT
ACCCGTTTAGGGTTAACAAGGGGGCCTTATAAACACTATTGCTAATGCCCTCTTGAGGGTCCGCTTATCG
GTAGCTACACAGGCCCCTCTGATTGACGTTGGTGTAGCCTCCCGTAGTCTTCCTGGGCCCCTGGGAGGTA
CATGTCGGCCGCAAAAGGATCTAGGTGAAGATCCTTTTTGATAATCTCATGACCAAAATCCCTTAACGTG
AGTTTTCGTTCCACTGAGCGTCAGACCCCGTAGAAAAGATCAAAGGATCTTCTTGAGATCCTTTTTTTCT
GCGCGTAATCTGCTGCTTGCAAACAAAAAAACCACCGCTACCAGCGGTGGTTTGTTTGCCGGATCAAGAG
CTACCAACTCTTTTTCCGAAGGTAACTGGCTTCAGCAGAGCGCAGATACCAAATACTGTTCTTCTAGTGT
AGCCGTAGTTAGGCCACCACTTCAAGAACTCTGTAGCACCGCCTACATACCTCGCTCTGCTAATCCTGTT
ACCAGTGGCTGCTGCCAGTGGCGATAAGTCGTGTCTTACCGGGTTGGACTCAAGACGATAGTTACCGGAT
AAGGCGCAGCGGTCGGGCTGAACGGGGGGTTCGTGCACACAGCCCAGCTTGGAGCGAACGACCTACACCG
AACTGAGATACCTACAGCGTGAGCTATGAGAAAGCGCCACGCTTCCCGAAGGGAGAAAGGCGGACAGGTA
TCCGGTAAGCGGCAGGGTCGGAACAGGAGAGCGCACGAGGGAGCTTCCAGGGGGAAACGCCTGGTATCTT
TATAGTCCTGTCGGGTTTCGCCACCTCTGACTTGAGCGTCGATTTTTGTGATGCTCGTCAGGGGGGCGGA
GCCTATGGAAAAACGCCAGCAACGCGGCCTTTTTACGGTTCCTGGCCTTTTGCTGGCCTTTTGCTCACAT
GTTCTTTCCTGCGTTATCCCCTGATTCTGTGGATAACCGTATTACCGCCTTTGAGTGAGCTGATACCGCT
CGCCGCAGCCGAACGACCGAGCGCAGCGAGTCAGTGAGCGAGGAAGCGGAAGAGCGCCCAATACGCAAAC
CGCCTCTCCCCGCGCGTTGGCCGATTCATTAATGCAACTATGGTTGGCGCGTTGTAAACGTTAATATTTT
GTTAAAATTCGCGTTAAATTTTTGTTAAATCAGCTCATTTTTTAACCAATAGACCGAAATCGGCAAAATC
CCTTATAAATCAAAAGAATAGCCCGAGATAGAGT
[37 nt withheld, positions 9765-9801]
AAAGAACGTGGACTCCAACGTCAAAGG
[141 nt withheld, positions 9829-9969]
G
[46 nt withheld, positions 9971-10016]
A
[76 nt withheld, positions 10018-10093]
CCGATCTTCAATATTGGCCATTAGCCATATTATTCATTGGTTATATAGCATAAATCAATA
Features (pLannotate 1.2.2; 19 found; start..end, strand, type, name):
     87..464     +  enhancer       CMV enhancer: human cytomegalovirus immediate early enhancer
    466..665     +  promoter       CMV promoter: human cytomegalovirus (CMV) immediate early promoter
    682..826     +  LTR            3' LTR (ΔU3) (fragment): self-inactivating 3' long terminal repeat (LTR) from Moloney murine leukemia virus
    948..1222    +  misc_feature   MESV Ψ (fragment): packaging signal of murine embryonic stem cell virus
   1289..1705    +  CDS            gag (truncated): truncated Moloney murine leukemia virus (MMLV) gag gene lacking the start codon
   1753..1770    +  CDS            myr (fragment): N-myristoylation signal from Src kinase (Pellman et al., 1985; Kaplan et al., 1988)
   1826..1843    +  protein_bind   attB1 (fragment): mutant version of attB; core recombination site for the Gateway® BP reaction BP Clonase™
   1849..4035    +  CDS            TBK1: TBK1_HUMAN - Also known as NAK From Homo sapiens (Human).
   4037..4061    -  protein_bind   attB2: mutant version of attB; recombination site for the Gateway® BP reaction BP Clonase™
   4120..4581    +  misc_feature   IRES: internal ribosome entry site (IRES) of the encephalomyocarditis virus (EMCV)
   4586..5377    +  CDS            neo: KKA2_KLEPN - Also known as kan, nptII. Experimental evidence at protein level: Swiss-Prot protein existence level 1. Resistance to kanamycin, neomycin, paromomycin, ribostamycin, butirosin and gentamicin B. From Klebsiella pneumoniae.
   5445..5566    +  LTR            3' LTR (ΔU3) (fragment): self-inactivating 3' long terminal repeat (LTR) from Moloney murine leukemia virus
   5567..6036    +  LTR            LTR: long terminal repeat from Moloney murine leukemia virus
   6072..6176    +  promoter       AmpR promoter: bla
   6177..7037    +  CDS            AmpR: β-lactamase; bla; confers resistance to ampicillin, carbenicillin, and related antibiotics
   7196..8547    +  rep_origin     oriP (fragment): Epstein-Barr virus oriP replication origin (Yates et al., 2000)
   8803..9391    +  rep_origin     ori: high-copy-number ColE1/pMB1/pBR322/pUC origin of replication
   9574..9626    +  CDS            lacI (fragment): lac repressor; lacI; The lac repressor binds to the lac operator to inhibit transcription in E. coli. This inhibition can be relieved by adding lactose or isopropyl-β-D-thiogalactopyranoside (IPTG).
   9642..10093   -  rep_origin     M13 ori (sequence partly withheld): M13 bacteriophage origin of replication; arrow indicates direction of (+) strand synthesis
