[The description below was written by a language model from this plasmid's Addgene catalogue record and pLannotate feature annotations shown in this document.]
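Description:
pWZL Neo Myr Flag TBK1 is a Moloney murine leukemia virus-based retroviral vector for stable expression of human TANK-binding kinase 1 (TBK1) in mammalian cells. It was made by Gateway LR recombination, moving the TBK1 open reading frame from an entry clone into the pWZL-Neo-Myr-Flag-DEST destination vector. In bacteria it is maintained through a high-copy ColE1/pUC-type origin with ampicillin resistance (β-lactamase). A recombination-deficient host strain is recommended because the repeated LTR sequences are prone to rearrangement. The annotation also detects an M13 phage origin, a fragment of the Epstein-Barr virus oriP, and a small lacI remnant in the backbone.

In the annotated sequence, a CMV enhancer/promoter sits directly upstream of a partial LTR at the 5′ end, an arrangement that typically drives strong transcription of the viral genome in packaging cells. This is followed by a packaging signal and a truncated gag segment lacking its start codon, which support encapsidation. The payload begins with a Src-derived N-myristoylation signal; the catalogue also records an N-terminal Flag tag, though the feature table does not annotate it separately. The TBK1 coding sequence follows, flanked by attB1 and attB2 recombination scars. The myristoylation signal targets the kinase to membranes, a strategy commonly used to promote kinase activation, while Flag allows detection. Downstream, an EMCV IRES links a neomycin phosphotransferase gene to the same transcript, so that transduced cells can be selected with G418, and a 3′ LTR closes the provirus.

The plasmid belongs to a library of myristoylated kinase clones built for functional genomic screens for oncogenic kinases. The depositors note that the gene identity was verified but that the clone was not fully sequenced for minor mutations.
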