Addgene plasmid #20648: pWZL Neo Myr Flag TBK1
Depositing lab: William Hahn & Jean Zhao. Depositing organization: Dana-Farber Cancer Institute. Publication: Integrative Genomic Approaches Identify IKBKE as a Breast Cancer Oncogene (Kinase Library Clones). Boehm JS, Zhao JJ, Yao J, Kim SY, Firestein R, Dunn IF, Sjostrom SK, Garraway LA, Weremowicz S, Richardson AL, Greulich H, Stewart CJ, Mulvey LA, Shen RR, Ambrogio L, Hirozane-Kishikawa T, Hill DE, Vidal M, Meyerson M, Grenier JK, Hinkle G, Root DE, Roberts TM, Lander ES, Polyak K, Hahn WC. Cell. 2007 Jun 15. 129(6):1065-1079. 10.1016/j.cell.2007.03.052 PubMed 17574021.
Backbone
  Vector backbone: pWZL-Neo-Myr-Flag-DEST
  Backbone manufacturer: William Hahn Lab (available at Addgene, #15300)
  Vector type: Mammalian Expression, Retroviral
  Selectable markers: Neomycin (select with G418)
Growth in bacteria
  Bacterial resistance: Ampicillin, 100 μg/mL
  Growth temperature: 37°C
  Growth strain: Stbl3
  Growth instructions: Stbl3 cells to prevent recombination.
  Copy number: Unknown
Gene/Insert
  Gene/Insert name: TBK1 (alt name: TANK-binding kinase 1)
  Species: H. sapiens (human)
  GenBank ID: NM_013254
  Entrez Gene: TBK1 (a.k.a. FTDALS4, IIAE8, NAK, T2K)
  Tag / fusion protein: Myr (N terminal on backbone); Flag (N terminal on backbone)
  Cloning method: Gateway Cloning
  Sequencing primers: 5′ pWZL-Fwd (GAA CCT CCT CGT TCG ACC); 3′ pWZL-Rev (TTC CGG GCC CTC ACA TTG)
Resource information
  A portion of this plasmid was derived from a plasmid made by: 4-A12
Terms and licenses: Academic/Nonprofit Terms; Industry Terms: Not Available to Industry
Depositor comments: ORFs were cloned into Gateway compatible pEntry vectors. An LR recombination reaction was performed to move the ORF to pWZL-Neo-Myr-Flag DEST such that the ORF would have 5' myristoylation and flag tags. This plasmid is part of a kinase library, and the gene has been verified, but has not been fully sequenced for minor mutations. Please see the following link for plasmids from this article that are not part of the kinase library http://www.addgene.org/pubmed/17574021
How to cite: pWZL Neo Myr Flag TBK1 was a gift from William Hahn & Jean Zhao (Addgene plasmid # 20648 ; http://n2t.net/addgene:20648 ; RRID:Addgene_20648)
